Addgene plasmid #108027: BMR1_04g05295-bio-His
Purpose: Expresses enzymatically monobiotinylated full-length BMR1_04g05295 ectodomain with no N-linked glycans upon cotransfection with BirA in mammalian cells. Contains a C-terminal rat Cd4 d3+4 tag.
Depositing lab: Gavin Wright. Depositing organization: Wellcome Sanger Institute. Publication: A library of recombinant Babesia microti cell surface and secreted proteins for diagnostics discovery and reverse vaccinology. Elton CM, Rodriguez M, Ben Mamoun C, Lobo CA, Wright GJ. Int J Parasitol. 2019 Feb;49(2):115-125. doi: 10.1016/j.ijpara.2018.10.003. Epub 2018 Oct 24. PubMed 30367868.
Backbone
  Vector backbone: pTT3
  Backbone manufacturer: Yves Durocher
  Backbone size w/o insert (bp): 6670
  Modifications to backbone: Addition of CD4, biotinylation sequence, 6xhis tags
  Vector type: Mammalian Expression
Growth in bacteria
  Bacterial resistance: Ampicillin, 100 μg/mL
  Growth temperature: 37°C
  Growth strain: DH5alpha
  Copy number: High Copy
Gene/Insert
  Gene/Insert name: BMR1_04g05295
  Species: B. microti
  Insert size (bp): 1680
  Mutation: all potential N-linked glycosylation sites (N-X-S/T, where X is not proline) were systematically removed by substituting alanine for serine/threonine at these sites.
  Promoter: CMV
  Tag / fusion protein: ratCD4d3+4,biotinylation sequence, 6xHis (C terminal on backbone)
  Cloning method: Restriction Enzyme; 5′ cloning site NotI (not destroyed); 3′ cloning site AscI (not destroyed)
  Sequencing primers: 5′ CMV-F; 3′ EBVori-F (5'-CCACTCAGTGTTGGCAAATG-3')
Resource information
  A portion of this plasmid was derived from a plasmid made by: Made by gene synthesis. pTT3 was obtained from Yves Durocher, National Research Council of Canada
Terms and licenses: Academic/Nonprofit Terms; Industry Terms: Not Available to Industry
How to cite: BMR1_04g05295-bio-His was a gift from Gavin Wright (Addgene plasmid # 108027 ; http://n2t.net/addgene:108027 ; RRID:Addgene_108027)
