[The description below was written by a language model from this plasmid's Addgene catalogue record and pLannotate feature annotations shown in this document.]
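Description:
BMR1_04g05295-bio-His is a mammalian expression plasmid built on the pTT3 backbone for transient production of a secreted, tagged ectodomain from the parasite Babesia microti. In E. coli it is maintained at high copy through a ColE1/pUC-type origin and selected with ampicillin via the β-lactamase gene. The backbone also carries an Epstein-Barr virus oriP element, which supports episomal retention in mammalian cells that supply EBNA1. Short lac, tet and bla fragments in the feature table appear to be cloning-vector remnants with no role in expression.

The expression cassette is driven by the CMV immediate-early enhancer and promoter. It is followed by adenovirus-derived leader and splice sequences and a chimeric intron fragment; the annotated PTP fragment on the opposite strand is probably just a homology hit within this adenoviral region. The cassette is terminated by a rabbit β-globin polyadenylation signal. A fragment of a mouse immunoglobulin heavy chain signal sequence is annotated at the start of the open reading frame, consistent with routing the protein into the secretory pathway. The synthetic 1,680 bp BMR1_04g05295 insert sits between retained NotI and AscI sites; it is not itself annotated in the table but fits the gap between the signal sequence and the tag. All potential N-linked glycosylation sites were removed by replacing the serine or threonine of each sequon with alanine, so that the mammalian host does not add N-linked glycans.

The ectodomain is fused at its C-terminus to rat Cd4 domains 3 and 4, a biotinylation peptide and a 6xHis tag. Cotransfection with BirA yields enzymatically monobiotinylated protein, and the His tag offers a handle for purification. The plasmid belongs to a library of recombinant B. microti surface and secreted proteins made for diagnostics discovery and reverse vaccinology.
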