Features (pLannotate 1.2.2; 18 found; start..end, strand, type, name):
      7..386     +  enhancer       CMV enhancer: human cytomegalovirus immediate early enhancer
    388..587     +  promoter       CMV promoter: human cytomegalovirus (CMV) immediate early promoter
    655..693     +  misc_feature   Ad SA (fragment): adenovirus major late transcript splice acceptor (Friedrich and Soriano, 1991)
    726..935     -  CDS            PTP (fragment): TERM_ADE02 - Experimental evidence at protein level: Swiss-Prot protein existence level 1. Protein covalently bound to the viral DNA that acts as a primer for viral genomic replication by DNA strand displacement. Assembles on the viral origin of replication in an initiation complex with viral polymerase, DBP, host NFIA and host POU2F1/OCT1. During initiation, the polymerase covalently couples the first dCTP with Ser- 580 of pTP. The terminal protein stimulates the template activity over 20 fold compared to protein-free templates. Neo-synthesized viral genomes are linked to two preterminal prot
    966..1055    +  intron         chimeric intron (fragment): chimera between introns from adenovirus and immunoglobulin heavy chain genes
   1074..1120    +  CDS            IgH signal sequence (fragment): signal sequence from the mouse immunoglobulin heavy chain variable region
   2862..3422    +  CDS            Cd4 (fragment): CD4_RAT - Experimental evidence at protein level: Swiss-Prot protein existence level 1. Integral membrane glycoprotein that plays an essential role in the immune response and serves multiple functions in responses against both external and internal offenses. In T-cells, functions primarily as a coreceptor for MHC class II molecule:peptide complex. The antigens presented by class II peptides are derived from extracellular proteins while class I peptides are derived from cytosolic proteins. Interacts simultaneously with the T-cell receptor (TCR) and the MHC class II presented by antigen presenti
   3582..3637    +  polyA_signal   β-globin poly(A) signal: rabbit β-globin polyadenylation signal (Gil and Proudfoot, 1987)
   4151..5832    -  rep_origin     oriP (fragment): Epstein-Barr virus oriP replication origin (Yates et al., 2000)
   5959..6063    +  promoter       AmpR promoter: bla
   6064..6924    +  CDS            AmpR: β-lactamase; bla; confers resistance to ampicillin, carbenicillin, and related antibiotics
   7095..7683    +  rep_origin     ori: high-copy-number ColE1/pMB1/pBR322/pUC origin of replication
   7866..7958    +  CDS            lacI (fragment): lac repressor; lacI; The lac repressor binds to the lac operator to inhibit transcription in E. coli. This inhibition can be relieved by adding lactose or isopropyl-β-D-thiogalactopyranoside (IPTG).
   7971..7992    +  protein_bind   CAP binding site: CAP binding activates transcription in the presence of cAMP. E. coli catabolite activator protein
   8007..8037    +  promoter       lac promoter: promoter for the E. coli lac operon
   8045..8061    +  protein_bind   lac operator: The lac repressor binds to the lac operator to inhibit transcription in E. coli. This inhibition can be relieved by adding lactose or isopropyl-β-D-thiogalactopyranoside (IPTG). lac repressor encoded by lacI
   8131..8147    +  promoter       tet promoter (fragment): E. coli promoter for tetracycline efflux protein gene
   8157..8182    -  CDS            bla(M) (fragment): β-lactamase lacking the signal sequence; bla(M); allows cytosolic expression of β-lactamase
>Addgene plasmid #108027 | BMR1_04g05295-bio-His | addgene full sequence | sequence record 213070 | Addgene NGS Result
CATGTTGACATTGATTATTGACTAGTTATTAATAGTAATCAATTACGGGGTCATTAGTTCATAGCCCATA
TATGGAGTTCCGCGTTACATAACTTACGGTAAATGGCCCGCCTGGCTGACCGCCCAACGACCCCCGCCCA
TTGACGTCAATAATGACGTATGTTCCCATAGTAACGCCAATAGGGACTTTCCATTGACGTCAATGGGTGG
AGTATTTACGGTAAACTGCCCACTTGGCAGTACATCAAGTGTATCATATGCCAAGTCCGCCCCCTATTGA
CGTCAATGACGGTAAATGGCCCGCCTGGCATTATGCCCAGTACATGACCTTACGGGACTTTCCTACTTGG
CAGTACATCTACGTATTAGTCATCGCTATTACCATGGTGATGCGGTTTTGGCAGTACACCAATGGGCGTG
GATAGCGGTTTGACTCACGGGGATTTCCAAGTCTCCACCCCATTGACGTCAATGGGAGTTTGTTTTGGCA
CCAAAATCAACGGGACTTTCCAAAATGTCGTAATAACCCCGCCCCGTTGACGCAAATGGGCGGTAGGCGT
GTACGGTGGGAGGTCTATATAAGCAGAGCTCGTTTAGTGAACCGTCAGATCCTCACTCTCTTCCGCATCG
CTGTCTGCGAGGGCCAGCTGTTGGGCTCGCGGTTGAGGACAAACTCTTCGCGGTCTTTCCAGTACTCTTG
GATCGGAAACCCGTCGGCCTCCGAACGGTACTCCGCCACCGAGGGACCTGAGCGAGTCCGCATCGACCGG
ATCGGAAAACCTCTCGAGAAAGGCGTCTAACCAGTCACAGTCGCAAGGTAGGCTGAGCACCGTGGCGGGC
GGCAGCGGGTGGCGGTCGGGGTTGTTTCTGGCGGAGGTGCTGCTGATGATGTAATTAAAGTAGGCGGTCT
TGAGACGGCGGATGGTCGAGGTGAGGTGTGGCAGGCTTGAGATCCAGCTGTTGGGGTGAGTACTCCCTCT
CAAAAGCGGGCATTACTTCTGCGCTAAGATTGTCAGTTTCCAAAAACGAGGAGGATTTGATATTCACCTG
GCCCGATCTGGCCATACACTTGAGTGACAATGACATCCACTTTGCCTTTCTCTCCACAGGTGTCCACTCC
CAGGTCCAAGTTTGCCACCATGGAGTTTCAGACCCAGGTACTCATGTCCCTGCTGCTCTGCATGTCTGGT
GCGGCCGCCCACAACATCCTGGGCAACATCCCCGACAAGAAAACCTTCCGCGAGGAACAGGACGTGCTGA
AGTCCGCCCTGGAAGATGGCATGGTCATCCTGTTCGAGAGCGAGTTCATCAGCCGGGCCAGACCCGCCAG
CGACAACAGCGCCACCAACGACAACCTGGCCTCTGAGGAACACAGCAACGATAACAACCTCGAGAAGATC
GACGATAAGAAGCGGAACGAGCTGCGGAAGGACGCCAAAGTGATGAGCGAAGTGATCCTGAAGCGGAGAG
AGGGCGAGCTGAGCACCATCCCCAAGAAGGACGGCACCCTGCACATCATGTGGAAGCTGATCTTCTACAT
CCTGTACAGCCGCAGCGGCAAGTGGCTGTTCAACAACCCCGCCGACATGAACCTGAAGGATGCCAAGCCC
GGCCACCACAAGGTGCTGAAAAGCACCCCTGCCCACATCGACAACAATATCCCCCTGCCTGAGCAGCAGA
TCTACAGCATCTCCAACATTCCCGAGGTGCTGCCCGAGAAGAACGGCAAGACCCCCATCCTGCTGTTCGG
CATGGAAGCCTTCGTGATCTTCCACCTGATCAACCAGGCCATGCTGGAAATCGTGAACTCCGCCGACCCC
ATCGAGGAAAAAGTGCTGTTCTCCGAGCAGTGGGTGCACTTCGTGAAGCACCACTTCTTCATCTTTTTCC
CATACAACGCCATCACCAGCAAGAGATGCGTGCGGCTGCTGTCCGACAACACCCTGGAAAGCGAGATGGA
ACTGCTGGACGTGTGCAAGAGCCTGGCCGAGAAGTCCGAGAAAAGCGACCTGCTCGAGACATTCATCATG
ATCGACCCCGAGAACAATGGCGACCTCCTGGAAAAGTGCATCAACGAGAAGCACATTATCCCCAGCTACA
TGAAGCTCAACCACGAGAAACTGAGCCATCTGCACCTGAAGCACAATCTGGCCATGGAACTCAGCGACTT
CATCTCCACCTACGGCATGATCATGACCAACGCCGAGCAGGAAATCTTCAAGGACAACAACATTCTGAAC
AGCAAGTTCTGGGGCGCCAAGTGCACCAAGGACGAGGCCATCAAGGCCGAAAACGAGATCATCAAGCTGT
TCAGCAATATCCAGAAGGACCTGAACGGCGTCATCACCAAGACCTTCCAGAAGCTGCTGGATCTGCTCGA
AAAGAATGGCGGCAATATCAAGAGCGGCCCTGCCAAGTCCCTGATTAAGGCTGAGAACAACGAGTTCCAG
GCCGCCAAGAAAGAGTGCGAGAGCAACAACGAACTGAAGAAGAACATCGAAGAGGCCAAGACCCAGTTCC
TGAAGTACGCCGCCGACGGCAGCAGCGGCGGAGAGGAACTGGTCAAAGAACTGGCCAACAATGAGCTGTC
TGAGTGGAAGTTCAACGTGGCCGCTCACATTCTGGACACCATGAACAAGGCCTGCGAAGAGGACAGCGCC
TTCTGCCTGTCCGCCATTAAGCACTGCCGGAAGTCTCTGGAAGGCCTGGAATCCGACACAGAGCAGTACA
AGATCATCGAAAAGCTGCACCGGGCCCTGTCTGCCGCCCTGCTGAAATCCGGCAAGCTGAATGAGAAGGA
CTACATTGAAGAACTGAGCGGCTACATCAAGCACGACCAGAATGAACTGTCCACCGGCTTCGGCGCGCCG
TCGACCTCCATCACGGCCTATAAGAGTGAGGGGGAGTCAGCGGAGTTCTCCTTCCCACTCAACCTTGGAG
AGGAAAGCCTGCAGGGAGAGTTGAGATGGAAGGCAGAGAAGGCTCCTTCTTCCCAGTCCTGGATCACCTT
CTCCCTAAAGAACCAAAAGGTGTCTGTGCAGAAGTCTACTAGCAACCCCAAGTTCCAGCTGTCCGAAACG
CTCCCACTCACCCTTCAGATACCCCAGGTCTCCCTTCAGTTTGCTGGTTCTGGCAACCTGACCCTGACTC
TGGACAGAGGGATACTGTATCAGGAAGTGAACCTGGTGGTGATGAAAGTGACTCAGCCCGACAGCAACAC
TTTGACCTGTGAGGTGATGGGACCCACCTCACCCAAGATGAGACTGATCTTGAAGCAGGAGAATCAGGAG
GCCAGGGTCTCCAGGCAGGAGAAAGTGATTCAAGTGCAGGCCCCTGAAGCAGGGGTGTGGCAATGTCTAC
TGAGTGAAGGTGAAGAGGTCAAGATGGACTCCAAGATCCAGGTTTTATCCAAAGGGTTGAATTCCGGCAG
CCTGCACCACATCCTGGACGCCCAGAAGATGCTGTGGAACCACAGGGACAGGAACCTGCCTCCTCTGGCC
CCTCTGGGCCCCCACCACCATCACCACCATTGAGTCTAGACACGTGATTAATTAAGGATCCCCCGACCTC
GACCTCTGGCTAATAAAGGAAATTTATTTTCATTGCAATAGTGTGTTGGAATTTTTTGTGTCTCTCACTC
GGAAGGACATATGGGAGGGCAAATCATTTGGTCGAGATCCCTCGGAGATCTCTAGCTAGAGGATCGATCC
CCGCCCCGGACGAACTAAACCTGACTACGACATCTCTGCCCCTTCTTCGCGGGGCAGTGCATGTAATCCC
TTCAGTTGGTTGGTACAACTTGCCAACTGGGCCCTGTTCCACATGTGACACGGGGGGGGACCAAACACAA
AGGGGTTCTCTGACTGTAGTTGACATCCTTATAAATGGATGTGCACATTTGCCAACACTGAGTGGCTTTC
ATCCTGGAGCAGACTTTGCAGTCTGTGGACTGCAACACAACATTGCCTTTATGTGTAACTCTTGGCTGAA
GCTCTTACACCAATGCTGGGGGACATGTACCTCCCAGGGGCCCAGGAAGACTACGGGAGGCTACACCAAC
GTCAATCAGAGGGGCCTGTGTAGCTACCGATAAGCGGACCCTCAAGAGGGCATTAGCAATAGTGTTTATA
AGGCCCCCTTGTTAACCCTAAACGGGTAGCATATGCTTCCCGGGTAGTAGTATATACTATCCAGACTAAC
CCTAATTCAATAGCATATGTTACCCAACGGGAAGCATATGCTATCGAATTAGGGTTAGTAAAAGGGTCCT
AAGGAACAGCGATATCTCCCACCCCATGAGCTGTCACGGTTTTATTTACATGGGGTCAGGATTCCACGAG
GGTAGTGAACCATTTTAGTCACAAGGGCAGTGGCTGAAGATCAAGGAGCGGGCAGTGAACTCTCCTGAAT
CTTCGCCTGCTTCTTCATTCTCCTTCGTTTAGCTAATAGAATAACTGCTGAGTTGTGAACAGTAAGGTGT
ATGTGAGGTGCTCGAAAACAAGGTTTCAGGTGACGCCCCCAGAATAAAATTTGGACGGGGGGTTCAGTGG
TGGCATTGTGCTATGACACCAATATAACCCTCACAAACCCCTTGGGCAATAAATACTAGTGTAGGAATGA
AACATTCTGAATATCTTTAACAATAGAAATCCATGGGGTGGGGACAAGCCGTAAAGACTGGATGTCCATC
TCACACGAATTTATGGCTATGGGCAACACATAATCCTAGTGCAATATGATACTGGGGTTATTAAGATGTG
TCCCAGGCAGGGACCAAGACAGGTGAACCATGTTGTTACACTCTATTTGTAACAAGGGGAAAGAGAGTGG
ACGCCGACAGCAGCGGACTCCACTGGTTGTCTCTAACACCCCCGAAAATTAAACGGGGCTCCACGCCAAT
GGGGCCCATAAACAAAGACAAGTGGCCACTCTTTTTTTTGAAATTGTGGAGTGGGGGCACGCGTCAGCCC
CCACACGCCGCCCTGCGGTTTTGGACTGTAAAATAAGGGTGTAATAACTTGGCTGATTGTAACCCCGCTA
ACCACTGCGGTCAAACCACTTGCCCACAAAACCACTAATGGCACCCCGGGGAATACCTGCATAAGTAGGT
GGGCGGGCCAAGATAGGGGCGCGATTGCTGCGATCTGGAGGACAAATTACACACACTTGCGCCTGAGCGC
CAAGCACAGGGTTGTTGGTCCTCATATTCACGAGGTCGCTGAGAGCACGGTGGGCTAATGTTGCCATGGG
TAGCATATACTACCCAAATATCTGGATAGCATATGCTATCCTAATCTATATCTGGGTAGCATAGGCTATC
CTAATCTATATCTGGGTAGCATATGCTATCCTAATCTATATCTGGGTAGTATATGCTATCCTAATTTATA
TCTGGGTAGCATAGGCTATCCTAATCTATATCTGGGTAGCATATGCTATCCTAATCTATATCTGGGTAGT
ATATGCTATCCTAATCTGTATCCGGGTAGCATATGCTATCCTAATAGAGATTAGGGTAGTATATGCTATC
CTAATTTATATCTGGGTAGCATATACTACCCAAATATCTGGATAGCATATGCTATCCTAATCTATATCTG
GGTAGCATATGCTATCCTAATCTATATCTGGGTAGCATAGGCTATCCTAATCTATATCTGGGTAGCATAT
GCTATCCTAATCTATATCTGGGTAGTATATGCTATCCTAATTTATATCTGGGTAGCATAGGCTATCCTAA
TCTATATCTGGGTAGCATATGCTATCCTAATCTATATCTGGGTAGTATATGCTATCCTAATCTGTATCCG
GGTAGCATATGCTATCCTCATGATAAGCTGTCAAACATGAGAATTTTCTTGAAGACGAAAGGGCCTCGTG
ATACGCCTATTTTTATAGGTTAATGTCATGATAATAATGGTTTCTTAGACGTCAGGTGGCACTTTTCGGG
GAAATGTGCGCGGAACCCCTATTTGTTTATTTTTCTAAATACATTCAAATATGTATCCGCTCATGAGACA
ATAACCCTGATAAATGCTTCAATAATATTGAAAAAGGAAGAGTATGAGTATTCAACATTTCCGTGTCGCC
CTTATTCCCTTTTTTGCGGCATTTTGCCTTCCTGTTTTTGCTCACCCAGAAACGCTGGTGAAAGTAAAAG
ATGCTGAAGATCAGTTGGGTGCACGAGTGGGTTACATCGAACTGGATCTCAACAGCGGTAAGATCCTTGA
GAGTTTTCGCCCCGAAGAACGTTTTCCAATGATGAGCACTTTTAAAGTTCTGCTATGTGGCGCGGTATTA
TCCCGTGTTGACGCCGGGCAAGAGCAACTCGGTCGCCGCATACACTATTCTCAGAATGACTTGGTTGAGT
ACTCACCAGTCACAGAAAAGCATCTTACGGATGGCATGACAGTAAGAGAATTATGCAGTGCTGCCATAAC
CATGAGTGATAACACTGCGGCCAACTTACTTCTGACAACGATCGGAGGACCGAAGGAGCTAACCGCTTTT
TTGCACAACATGGGGGATCATGTAACTCGCCTTGATCGTTGGGAACCGGAGCTGAATGAAGCCATACCAA
ACGACGAGCGTGACACCACGATGCCTGCAGCAATGGCAACAACGTTGCGCAAACTATTAACTGGCGAACT
ACTTACTCTAGCTTCCCGGCAACAATTAATAGACTGGATGGAGGCGGATAAAGTTGCAGGACCACTTCTG
CGCTCGGCCCTTCCGGCTGGCTGGTTTATTGCTGATAAATCTGGAGCCGGTGAGCGTGGGTCTCGCGGTA
TCATTGCAGCACTGGGGCCAGATGGTAAGCCCTCCCGTATCGTAGTTATCTACACGACGGGGAGTCAGGC
AACTATGGATGAACGAAATAGACAGATCGCTGAGATAGGTGCCTCACTGATTAAGCATTGGTAACTGTCA
GACCAAGTTTACTCATATATACTTTAGATTGATTTAAAACTTCATTTTTAATTTAAAAGGATCTAGGTGA
AGATCCTTTTTGATAATCTCATGACCAAAATCCCTTAACGTGAGTTTTCGTTCCACTGAGCGTCAGACCC
CGTAGAAAAGATCAAAGGATCTTCTTGAGATCCTTTTTTTCTGCGCGTAATCTGCTGCTTGCAAACAAAA
AAACCACCGCTACCAGCGGTGGTTTGTTTGCCGGATCAAGAGCTACCAACTCTTTTTCCGAAGGTAACTG
GCTTCAGCAGAGCGCAGATACCAAATACTGTTCTTCTAGTGTAGCCGTAGTTAGGCCACCACTTCAAGAA
CTCTGTAGCACCGCCTACATACCTCGCTCTGCTAATCCTGTTACCAGTGGCTGCTGCCAGTGGCGATAAG
TCGTGTCTTACCGGGTTGGACTCAAGACGATAGTTACCGGATAAGGCGCAGCGGTCGGGCTGAACGGGGG
GTTCGTGCACACAGCCCAGCTTGGAGCGAACGACCTACACCGAACTGAGATACCTACAGCGTGAGCTATG
AGAAAGCGCCACGCTTCCCGAAGGGAGAAAGGCGGACAGGTATCCGGTAAGCGGCAGGGTCGGAACAGGA
GAGCGCACGAGGGAGCTTCCAGGGGGAAACGCCTGGTATCTTTATAGTCCTGTCGGGTTTCGCCACCTCT
GACTTGAGCGTCGATTTTTGTGATGCTCGTCAGGGGGGCGGAGCCTATGGAAAAACGCCAGCAACGCGGC
CTTTTTACGGTTCCTGGCCTTTTGCTGGCCTTTTGCTCACATGTTCTTTCCTGCGTTATCCCCTGATTCT
GTGGATAACCGTATTACCGCCTTTGAGTGAGCTGATACCGCTCGCCGCAGCCGAACGACCGAGCGCAGCG
AGTCAGTGAGCGAGGAAGCGGAAGAGCGCCCAATACGCAAACCGCCTCTCCCCGCGCGTTGGCCGATTCA
TTAATGCAGCTGGCACGACAGGTTTCCCGACTGGAAAGCGGGCAGTGAGCGCAACGCAATTAATGTGAGT
TAGCTCACTCATTAGGCACCCCAGGCTTTACACTTTATGCTTCCGGCTCGTATGTTGTGTGGAATTGTGA
GCGGATAACAATTTCACACAGGAAACAGCTATGACCATGATTACGCCAAGCTCTAGCTAGAGGTCGACCA
ATTCTCATGTTTGACAGCTTATCATCGCAGATCCGGGCAACGTTGTTGCCATTGCTGCAGGCGCAGAACT
GGTAGGTATGGAAGATCTATACATTGAATCAATATTGGCAATTAGCCATATTAGTCATTGGTTATATAGC
ATAAATCAATATTGGCTATTGGCCATTGCATACGTTGTATCTATATCATAATATGTACATTTATATTGGC
TCATGTCCAATATGACCGC
